Addgene plasmid #137815: pPGK-T7/2-CD44s (-cyt)
Purpose: expression of CD44 proteins in mammalian cells
Depositing lab: Ursula Gunthert. Depositing organization: University Hospital of Basel. Publication: A novel antiapoptotic mechanism based on interference of Fas signaling by CD44 variant isoforms. Mielgo A, van Driel M, Bloem A, Landmann L, Gunthert U. Cell Death Differ. 2006 Mar;13(3):465-77. doi: 10.1038/sj.cdd.4401763. PubMed 16167069.
Backbone
  Vector backbone: mini pBR322
  Backbone manufacturer: lab Guenthert
  Backbone size w/o insert (bp): 4320
  Vector type: Mammalian Expression
  Selectable markers: Neomycin (select with G418) ; GFP
Growth in bacteria
  Bacterial resistance: Ampicillin, 100 μg/mL
  Growth temperature: 37°C
  Growth strain: DH5alpha
  Copy number: High Copy
Gene/Insert
  Gene/Insert name: CD44s (-cyt)
  Species: H. sapiens (human)
  Insert size (bp): 877
  Mutation: without cytoplasmic region
  Entrez Gene: CD44 (a.k.a. CDW44, CSPG8, ECM-III, ECMR-III, H-CAM, HCELL, HUTCH-1, HUTCH-I, Hermes-1, IN, LHR, MC56, MDU2, MDU3, MIC4, Pgp1)
  Promoter: PGK
  Tag / fusion protein: GFP (C terminal on insert)
  Cloning method: Restriction Enzyme; 5′ cloning site EcoR1 (unknown if destroyed); 3′ cloning site BamH1 (unknown if destroyed)
Terms and licenses: Academic/Nonprofit Terms; Industry Terms: Not Available to Industry
How to cite: pPGK-T7/2-CD44s (-cyt) was a gift from Ursula Gunthert (Addgene plasmid # 137815 ; http://n2t.net/addgene:137815 ; RRID:Addgene_137815)
