[The description below was written by a language model from this plasmid's Addgene catalogue record and pLannotate feature annotations shown in this document.]
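Description:
pPGK-T7/2-CD44s (-cyt) is a mammalian expression plasmid built on a laboratory-made minimal pBR322-derived backbone. It is propagated in E. coli through a high-copy ColE1/pMB1-type origin and selected with ampicillin via the bla (AmpR) gene and its own promoter. The sequenced record is about 5.2 kb, consistent with the stated backbone plus an insert of roughly 0.9 kb.

The payload is the standard (variant-exon-free) isoform of human CD44 truncated so that it lacks the cytoplasmic region, fused at its C terminus to EGFP. Transcription is driven by the mouse phosphoglycerate kinase 1 (PGK) promoter, followed by a rabbit β-globin intron, which typically improves mRNA processing and expression, and is terminated by an SV40 polyadenylation signal. A T7 promoter sits just upstream of the coding region and could permit in vitro transcription. The annotation tool matched the CD44 fragment to a non-human primate orthologue, but the catalogue records the insert as human. The insert was cloned between EcoRI and BamHI sites.

The catalogue lists neomycin (G418) and GFP as selectable markers. However, the feature table detects only short fragments of the NeoR/KanR coding sequence and SV40 promoter, along with small lacI and SRα promoter remnants. An intact G418 resistance cassette is therefore not evident from the annotation, and GFP fluorescence may be the more reliable means of identifying expressing cells.

The stated purpose is expression of CD44 proteins in mammalian cells. The associated work concerns how CD44 isoforms interfere with Fas-mediated apoptotic signalling, and a tail-less, fluorescently tagged CD44s would suit testing the contribution of the cytoplasmic domain and tracking the protein's localisation.
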