Features (pLannotate 1.2.2; 13 found; start..end, strand, type, name):
      1..500     +  promoter       PGK promoter: mouse phosphoglycerate kinase 1 promoter
    504..526     +  promoter       SRα promoter (fragment): hybrid promoter consisting of the SV40 early promoter plus part of the long terminal repeat of human T-lymphotrophic virus 1
    550..1122    +  intron         β-globin intron: intron from rabbit β-globin gene
   1177..1195    +  promoter       T7 promoter: promoter for bacteriophage T7 RNA polymerase
   1217..2086    +  CDS            CD44 (fragment): CD44_PAPHA - Experimental evidence at protein level: Swiss-Prot protein existence level 1. Cell-surface receptor that plays a role in cell-cell interactions, cell adhesion and migration, helping them to sense and respond to changes in the tissue microenvironment. Participates thereby in a wide variety of cellular functions including the activation, recirculation and homing of T-lymphocytes, hematopoiesis, inflammation and response to bacterial infection. Engages, through its ectodomain, extracellular matrix components such as hyaluronan/HA, collagen, growth factors, cytokines or proteases and
   2111..2830    +  CDS            EGFP: the original enhanced GFP (Yang et al., 1996) mammalian codon-optimized
   2864..2985    +  polyA_signal   SV40 poly(A) signal: SV40 polyadenylation signal
   3027..3131    +  promoter       AmpR promoter: bla
   3132..3992    +  CDS            AmpR: β-lactamase; bla; confers resistance to ampicillin, carbenicillin, and related antibiotics
   4163..4751    +  rep_origin     ori: high-copy-number ColE1/pMB1/pBR322/pUC origin of replication
   4934..4980    +  CDS            lacI (fragment): lac repressor; lacI; The lac repressor binds to the lac operator to inhibit transcription in E. coli. This inhibition can be relieved by adding lactose or isopropyl-β-D-thiogalactopyranoside (IPTG).
   4988..5006    +  promoter       SV40 promoter (fragment): SV40 enhancer and early promoter
   5013..5199    +  CDS            NeoR/KanR (fragment): aminoglycoside phosphotransferase from Tn5; aph(3')-II (or nptII); confers resistance to neomycin, kanamycin, and G418 (Geneticin®)
>Addgene plasmid #137815 | pPGK-T7/2-CD44s (-cyt) | addgene full sequence | sequence record 276412 | Addgene NGS Result
GGGTAGGGGAGGCGCTTTTCCCAAGGCAGTCTGGAGCATGCGCTTTAGCAGCCCCGCTGGGCACTTGGCG
CTACACAAGTGGCCTCTGGCCTCGCACACATTCCACATCCACCGGTAGGCGCCAACCGGCTCCGTTCTTT
GGTGGCCCCTTCGCGCCACCTTCTACTCCTCCCCTAGTCAGGAAGTTCCCCCCCGCCCCGCAGCTCGCGT
CGTGCAGGACGTGACAAATGGAAGTAGCACGTCTCACTAGTCTCGTGCAGATGGACAGCACCGCTGAGCA
ATGGAAGCGGGTAGGCCTTTGGGGCAGCGGCCAATAGCAGCTTTGCTCCTTCGCTTTCTGGGCTCAGAGG
CTGGGAAGGGGTGGGTCCGGGGGCGGGCTCAGGGGCGGGCTCAGGGGCGGGGCGGGCGCCCGAAGGTCCT
CCGGAGGCCCGGCATTCTGCACGCTTCAAAAGCGCACGTCTGCCGCGCTGTTCTCCTCTTCCTCATCTCC
GGGCCTTTCGACCCCTAGGCTTTTGCAAAAAGCTCCGGATCGATCCTGAGAACTTCAGGGTGAGTTTGGG
GACCCTTGATTGTTCTTTCTTTTTCGCTATTGTAAAATTCATGTTATATGGAGGGGGCAAAGTTTTCAGG
GTGTTGTTTAGAATGGGAAGATGTCCCTTGTATCACCATGGACCCTCATGATAATTTTGTTTCTTTCACT
TTCTACTCTGTTGACAACCATTGTCTCCTCTTATTTTCTTTTCATTTTCTGTAACTTTTTCGTTAAACTT
TAGCTTGCATTTGTAACGAATTTTTAAATTCACTTTTGTTTATTTGTCAGATTGTAAGTACTTTCTCTAA
TCACTTTTTTTTCAAGGCAATCAGGGTATATTATATTGTACTTCAGCACAGTTTTAGAGAACAATTGTTA
TAATTAAATGATAAGGTAGAATATTTCTGCATATAAATTCTGGCTGGCGTGGAAATATTCTTATTGGTAG
AAACAACTACATCCTGGTCATCATCCTGCCTTTCTCTTTATGGTTACAATGATATACACTGTTTGAGATG
AGGATAAAATACTCTGAGTCCAAACCGGGCCCCTCTGCTAACCATGTTCATGCCTTCTTCTTTTTCCTAC
AGCTCCTGGGCAACGTGCTGGTTATTGTGCTGTCTCATCATTTTGGCAAAGAATTGTAATACGACTCACT
ATAGGGCGAATTCCGCTCCGGACACCATGGACAAGTTTTGGTGGCACGCAGCCTGGGGACTCTGCCTCGT
GCCGCTGAGCCTGGCGCAGATCGATTTGAATATAACCTGCCGCTTTGCAGGTGTATTCCACGTGGAGAAA
AATGGTCGCTACAGCATCTCTCGGACGGAGGCCGCTGACCTCTGCAAGGCTTTCAATAGCACCTTGCCCA
CAATGGCCCAGATGGAGAAAGCTCTGAGCATCGGATTTGAGACCTGCAGGTATGGGTTCATAGAAGGGCA
CGTGGTGATTCCCCGGATCCACCCCAACTCCATCTGTGCAGCAAACAACACAGGGGTGTACATCCTCACA
TCCAACACCTCCCAGTATGACACATATTGCTTCAATGCTTCAGCTCCACCTGAAGAAGATTGTACATCAG
TCACAGACCTGCCCAATGCCTTTGATGGACCAATTACCATAACTATTGTTAACCGTGATGGCACCCGCTA
TGTCCAGAAAGGAGAATACAGAACGAATCCTGAAGACATCTACCCCAGCAACCCTACTGATGATGACGTG
AGCAGCGGCTCCTCCAGTGAAAGGAGCAGCACTTCAGGAGGTTACATCTTTTACACCTTTTCTACTGTAC
ACCCCATCCCAGACGAAGACAGTCCCTGGATCACCGACAGCACAGACAGAATCCCTGCTACCAGAGACCA
AGACACATTCCACCCCAGTGGGGGGTCCCATACCACTCATGGATCTGAATCAGATGGACACTCACATGGG
AGTCAAGAAGGTGGAGCAAACACAACCTCTGGTCCTATAAGGACACCCCAAATTCCAGAATGGCTGATCA
TCTTGGCATCCCTCTTGGCCTTGGCTTTGATTCTTGCAGTTTGCATTGCAGTCAACAGAGATCCCCGGCC
GGTCGCCACCATGGTGAGCAAGGGCGAGGAGCTGTTCACCGGGGTGGTGCCCATCCTGGTCGAGCTGGAC
GGCGACGTAAACGGCCACAAGTTCAGCGTGTCCGGCGAGGGCGAGGGCGATGCCACCTACGGCAAGCTGA
CCCTGAAGTTCATCTGCACCACCGGCAAGCTGCCCGTGCCCTGGCCCACCCTCGTGACCACCCTGACCTA
CGGCGTGCAGTGCTTCAGCCGCTACCCCGACCACATGAAGCAGCACGACTTCTTCAAGTCCGCCATGCCC
GAAGGCTACGTCCAGGAGCGCACCATCTTCTTCAAGGACGACGGCAACTACAAGACCCGCGCCGAGGTGA
AGTTCGAGGGCGACACCCTGGTGAACCGCATCGAGCTGAAGGGCATCGACTTCAAGGAGGACGGCAACAT
CCTGGGGCACAAGCTGGAGTACAACTACAACAGCCACAACGTCTATATCATGGCCGACAAGCAGAAGAAC
GGCATCAAGGTGAACTTCAAGATCCGCCACAACATCGAGGACGGCAGCGTGCAGCTCGCCGACCACTACC
AGCAGAACACCCCCATCGGCGACGGCCCCGTGCTGCTGCCCGACAACCACTACCTGAGCACCCAGTCCGC
CCTGAGCAAAGACCCCAACGAGAAGCGCGATCACATGGTCCTGCTGGAGTTCGTGACCGCCGCCGGGATC
ACTCTCGGCATGGACGAGCTGTACAAGTAAAGCGGCCGCGAGATCCAGATCTTATTAAAGCAGAACTTGT
TTATTGCAGCTTATAATGGTTACAAATAAAGCAATAGCATCACAAATTTCACAAATAAAGCATTTTTTTC
ACTGCATTCTAGTTGTGGTTTGTCCAAACTCATCAATGTATCTTATCATGTCTGGTCGAGCAGGTGGCAC
TTTTCGGGGAAATGTGCGCGGAACCCCTATTTGTTTATTTTTCTAAATACATTCAAATATGTATCCGCTC
ATGAGACAATAACCCTGATAAATGCTTCAATAATATTGAAAAAGGAAGAGTATGAGTATTCAACATTTCC
GTGTCGCCCTTATTCCCTTTTTTGCGGCATTTTGCCTTCCTGTTTTTGCTCACCCAGAAACGCTGGTGAA
AGTAAAAGATGCTGAAGATCAGTTGGGTGCACGAGTGGGTTACATCGAACTGGATCTCAACAGCGGTAAG
ATCCTTGAGAGTTTTCGCCCCGAAGAACGTTTTCCAATGATGAGCACTTTTAAAGTTCTGCTATGTGGCG
CGGTATTATCCCGTATTGACGCCGGGCAAGAGCAACTCGGTCGCCGCATACACTATTCTCAGAATGACTT
GGTTGAGTACTCACCAGTCACAGAAAAGCATCTTACGGATGGCATGACAGTAAGAGAATTATGCAGTGCT
GCCATAACCATGAGTGATAACACTGCGGCCAACTTACTTCTGACAACGATCGGAGGACCGAAGGAGCTAA
CCGCTTTTTTGCACAACATGGGGGATCATGTAACTCGCCTTGATCGTTGGGAACCGGAGCTGAATGAAGC
CATACCAAACGACGAGCGTGACACCACGATGCCTGTAGCAATGGCAACAACGTTGCGCAAACTATTAACT
GGCGAACTACTTACTCTAGCTTCCCGGCAACAATTAATAGACTGGATGGAGGCGGATAAAGTTGCAGGAC
CACTTCTGCGCTCGGCCCTTCCGGCTGGCTGGTTTATTGCTGATAAATCTGGAGCCGGTGAGCGTGGGTC
TCGCGGTATCATTGCAGCACTGGGGCCAGATGGTAAGCCCTCCCGTATCGTAGTTATCTACACGACGGGG
AGTCAGGCAACTATGGATGAACGAAATAGACAGATCGCTGAGATAGGTGCCTCACTGATTAAGCATTGGT
AACTGTCAGACCAAGTTTACTCATATATACTTTAGATTGATTTAAAACTTCATTTTTAATTTAAAAGGAT
CTAGGTGAAGATCCTTTTTGATAATCTCATGACCAAAATCCCTTAACGTGAGTTTTCGTTCCACTGAGCG
TCAGACCCCGTAGAAAAGATCAAAGGATCTTCTTGAGATCCTTTTTTTCTGCGCGTAATCTGCTGCTTGC
AAACAAAAAAACCACCGCTACCAGCGGTGGTTTGTTTGCCGGATCAAGAGCTACCAACTCTTTTTCCGAA
GGTAACTGGCTTCAGCAGAGCGCAGATACCAAATACTGTTCTTCTAGTGTAGCCGTAGTTAGGCCACCAC
TTCAAGAACTCTGTAGCACCGCCTACATACCTCGCTCTGCTAATCCTGTTACCAGTGGCTGCTGCCAGTG
GCGATAAGTCGTGTCTTACCGGGTTGGACTCAAGACGATAGTTACCGGATAAGGCGCAGCGGTCGGGCTG
AACGGGGGGTTCGTGCACACAGCCCAGCTTGGAGCGAACGACCTACACCGAACTGAGATACCTACAGCGT
GAGCTATGAGAAAGCGCCACGCTTCCCGAAGGGAGAAAGGCGGACAGGTATCCGGTAAGCGGCAGGGTCG
GAACAGGAGAGCGCACGAGGGAGCTTCCAGGGGGAAACGCCTGGTATCTTTATAGTCCTGTCGGGTTTCG
CCACCTCTGACTTGAGCGTCGATTTTTGTGATGCTCGTCAGGGGGGCGGAGCCTATGGAAAAACGCCAGC
AACGCGGCCTTTTTACGGTTCCTGGCCTTTTGCTGGCCTTTTGCTCACATGTTCTTTCCTGCGTTATCCC
CTGATTCTGTGGATAACCGTATTACCGCCTTTGAGTGAGCTGATACCGCTCGCCGCAGCCGAACGACCGA
GCGCAGCGAGTCAGTGAGCGAGGAAGCGGAAGAGCGCCCAATACGCAAACCGCCTCTCCCCGCGCGTTGG
CCGATTCATTTCGACTTCTGAGGCGGAAAGAACCAGGCCAATATGGGATCGGCCATTGAACAAGATGGAT
TGCACGCAGGTTCTCCGGCCGCTTGGGTGGAGAGGCTATTCGGCTATGACTGGGCACAACAGACAATCGG
CTGCTCTGATGCCGCCGTGTTCCGGCTGTCAGCGCAGGGGCGCCCGGTTCTTTTTGTCAAGACCGACCTG
TCCGGTGCCCTGAATGAACAATTCTACC
